Addgene plasmid #138958: pUAS-kkv-mos::NG
Purpose: Used to generate a transgene that will express a fluorescent Chitin Synthase in Drosophila where the active site is converted to the mosquito sequence. Expression by using Gal4
Depositing lab: Paul Adler. Publication: The localization of chitin synthase mediates the patterned deposition of chitin in developing Drosophila bristles. Adler PN. bioRxiv 2020 10.1101/718841.
Backbone
  Vector backbone: pUAST-attb
  Backbone size w/o insert (bp): 8489
  Vector type: Insect Expression ; UAS transgene vector
Growth in bacteria
  Bacterial resistance: Ampicillin, 100 μg/mL
  Growth temperature: 37°C
  Growth strain: DH5alpha
  Copy number: High Copy
Gene/Insert
  Gene/Insert name: kkv (alt name: chitin synthase)
  Species: D. melanogaster (fly)
  Insert size (bp): 5553
  Mutation: 8 bp that are in the region that encodes the catalytic domain are mutated to encode the mosquito sequence.
  GenBank ID: NM_079509.3
  Entrez Gene: NEWENTRY
  Promoter: UAS
  Tag / fusion protein: Neon Green fused to C terminus of Kkv
  Cloning method: Restriction Enzyme; 5′ cloning site Xho1 (not destroyed); 3′ cloning site Xba1 (not destroyed)
  Sequencing primers: 5′ CTGGGTGCTGCCTGCGG
Resource information
  A portion of this plasmid was derived from a plasmid made by: I obtained the Neon Green DNA from Allele Biotech and the kkv cDNA from the fly genome project.
Terms and licenses: Academic/Nonprofit Terms; Industry Terms: Not Available to Industry
Depositor comments: Please visit https://www.biorxiv.org/content/10.1101/718841v3 for bioRxiv preprint.
How to cite: pUAS-kkv-mos::NG was a gift from Paul Adler (Addgene plasmid # 138958 ; http://n2t.net/addgene:138958 ; RRID:Addgene_138958)
