[The description below was written by a language model from this plasmid's Addgene catalogue record and pLannotate feature annotations shown in this document.]
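Description:
pUAS-kkv-mos::NG is a Drosophila transgenesis and expression plasmid built on the pUAST-attB backbone, about 14 kb in total. In E. coli it replicates at high copy from a ColE1/pUC-type origin and is selected with ampicillin through the β-lactamase gene. An f1 origin and remnants of a pBluescript-type cloning region (lac promoter and operator, lacZα fragment, T3 and T7 promoters) are also present. For fly work it carries a φC31 attB site, which allows integrase-mediated insertion into a genomic attP landing site. It also carries the mini-white eye-colour marker for identifying transformants, next to a single loxP site.

The payload is a cDNA of the D. melanogaster chitin synthase gene kkv, cloned between XhoI and XbaI sites and fused at its C terminus to the bright monomeric fluorescent protein mNeonGreen. Eight base pairs in the region encoding the catalytic domain were changed so that this part of the protein matches the mosquito sequence. The automated annotation labels mNeonGreen but not the kkv coding region itself, which presumably lies in the unannotated stretch between the promoter and the tag. Expression is driven by five tandem Gal4-binding UAS sites upstream of the minimal hsp70 promoter. The transcript is processed using the SV40 small t intron and SV40 polyadenylation signal, and the small and large T antigen fragments in the table belong to this 3' cassette.

Because transcription depends on Gal4, crossing transgenic flies to a chosen Gal4 driver line yields tissue-specific production of the fluorescent enzyme. According to the record, the construct was made to generate such a transgene. The associated publication concerns how chitin synthase localisation relates to patterned chitin deposition in developing bristles.
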