Features (pLannotate 1.2.2; 24 found; start..end, strand, type, name):
     40..73      -  protein_bind   loxP: Cre-mediated recombination occurs in the 8-bp core sequence (GCATACAT). Cre recombinase
     86..107     -  misc_feature   MCS (fragment): pUC18/19 multiple cloning site
    106..200     +  protein_bind   5X UAS: five tandem copies of the "ScaI site" 17-mer CGGAGTACTGTCCTCCG, an upstream activating sequence (UAS) that efficiently binds yeast Gal4 (Webster et al., 1988; Pfeiffer et al., 2010) GAL4
    219..457     +  promoter       hsp70 promoter: Drosophila melanogaster hsp70Bb promoter
   5350..6060    +  CDS            mNeonGreen: bright monomeric yellow-green fluorescent protein derived from LanYFP (Shaner et al., 2013)
   6071..6145    +  CDS            small t antigen (fragment): SV40 (simian virus 40) small t antigen
   6147..6212    +  intron         small t intron: SV40 (simian virus 40) small t antigen intron
   6342..6362    +  CDS            SV40 NLS: nuclear localization signal of SV40 (simian virus 40) large T antigen
   6369..6503    +  CDS            LT_POVHA (fragment): Protein inferred from homology: Swiss-Prot protein existence level 3. Isoform large T antigen is a key early protein essential for both driving viral replication and inducing cellular transformation. Plays a role in viral genome replication by driving entry of quiescent cells into the cell cycle and by autoregulating the synthesis of viral early mRNA. Displays highly oncogenic activities by corrupting the host cellular checkpoint mechanisms that guard cell division and the transcription, replication, and repair of DNA. Participates in the modulation of cellular gene expression preceeding viral
   6528..6611    +  CDS            large T antigen (fragment): large T antigen from SV40 (simian virus 40)
   6634..6768    +  polyA_signal   SV40 poly(A) signal: SV40 polyadenylation signal
   6797..6866    +  protein_bind   attB: attB site for the φC31 integrase (Groth et al., 2000) phage φC31 integrase
   7085..7103    -  promoter       T3 promoter: promoter for bacteriophage T3 RNA polymerase
   7146..7168    -  protein_bind   lac operator (fragment): The lac repressor binds to the lac operator to inhibit transcription in E. coli. This inhibition can be relieved by adding lactose or isopropyl-β-D-thiogalactopyranoside (IPTG). lac repressor encoded by lacI
   7172..7202    -  promoter       lac promoter: promoter for the E. coli lac operon
   7217..7238    -  protein_bind   CAP binding site: CAP binding activates transcription in the presence of cAMP. E. coli catabolite activator protein
   7251..7343    -  CDS            lacI (fragment): lac repressor; lacI; The lac repressor binds to the lac operator to inhibit transcription in E. coli. This inhibition can be relieved by adding lactose or isopropyl-β-D-thiogalactopyranoside (IPTG).
   7526..8114    -  rep_origin     ori: high-copy-number ColE1/pMB1/pBR322/pUC origin of replication
   8285..9145    -  CDS            AmpR: β-lactamase; bla; confers resistance to ampicillin, carbenicillin, and related antibiotics
   9146..9250    -  promoter       AmpR promoter: bla
   9303..9731    -  rep_origin     f1 ori (sequence partly withheld): f1 bacteriophage origin of replication; arrow indicates direction of (+) strand synthesis
   9736..9893    -  CDS            lacZα (fragment): LacZα fragment of β-galactosidase; lacZ fragment
   9896..9914    +  promoter       T7 promoter: promoter for bacteriophage T7 RNA polymerase
   9939..33      +  gene           mini-white (across the origin): white; This modified version of the white gene lacks part of the first intron.
>Addgene plasmid #138958 | pUAS-kkv-mos::NG | addgene full sequence | sequence record 274779 | Addgene NGS Result
ATTTAGAAAATGCTTGGATTTCACTGGAACTAGGCTAGCATAACTTCGTATAATGTATGCTATACGAAGT
TATGCTAGCGGATCCAAGCTTGCATGCCTGCAGGTCGGAGTACTGTCCTCCGAGCGGAGTACTGTCCTCC
GAGCGGAGTACTGTCCTCCGAGCGGAGTACTGTCCTCCGAGCGGAGTACTGTCCTCCGAGCGGAGACTCT
AGCGAGCGCCGGAGTATAAATAGAGGCGCTTCGTCTACGGAGCGACAATTCAATTCAAACAAGCAAAGTG
AACACGTCGCTAAGCGAAAGCTAAGCAAATAAACAAGCGCAGCTGAACAAGCTAAACAATCTGCAGTAAA
GTGCAAGTTAAAGTGAATCAATTAAAAGTAACCAGCAACCAAGTAAATCAACTGCAACTACTGAAATCTG
CCAAGAAGTAATTATTGAATACAAGAAGAGAACTCTGAATAGGGAATTGGGAATTCGTTAACAGATCTGC
GGCCGCGGCTCGAGATGTCTGCGATGCGGCATCGCCCGATGGCCCCTCCGGGCCAAGGACCAGGAGCGGG
AACCGCTGGGGAGCACGTCGACAGCGATGACAACAACTTTACCGACGACGAGAGCTCGCCCCTCACCCAC
GACATTTACGGCGGCAGCCAACGCACCATACAAGAGACGAAGGGTTGGGATGTTTTCCGGGATCCGCCAA
TCAAAATTGAGACCGGATCGACGGCGAACCAGGAATGCTTAGAATTAACCGTGAAGATCTTGAAGATCTT
CGCCTATGTGATTACGTTTATAATAGTTTTAACCGGTGGCGTCATCGCCAAGGGCACAATGCTCTTCATG
ACTTCGCAGGTGCGCAAGGATAAGAAGATGGAGTACTGCAACAAAGACTTGGGTCGGGACAAAAGCTTCG
TAGTCCGACTTCCGGAGGAGGAGCGAGTGGCCTGGATCTGGGCTCTGCTCATAGCATATGCCCTTCCCGA
GATCGGAGCCTTGATCCGATCCGCCCGCATCTGCTTCTTCAAGACCTTTAAGGTGCCGAAGACGGGCCAC
TTCCTCTTCGTCTGGCTGATGGAGAGCTTGAGTGCCGTGGGCATGGCGCTGCTGATGTTCGTGGTTCTGC
CCCAGATCGACGCCATCCAGGGCGCCATGCTAACCAACTGCCTGTGCGTCGTGCCGGGCATCTTCGGCCT
TCTATCGCGCACCTCCAAGGAGGGCAAGCGCTTTGTAAAGGTGATCATCGATCTGGCGGCGGTGGCGGCC
CAGGTGACGGGCCTGGTGATCTGGCCGCTGCTGGAGAACCGCCGTGAGCTGTGGGTCATCCCGGTGGCCT
GTGTCATGATCTCGTGCGGCTGGTGGGAGAATTACGTGTCGCCACAGTCCCCGCTCGGCCTGGTTCGAGC
CCTGGGTCGCATCAAGGAGGAGATGAAGTACACTCGCTACTTCTGCCACATATTCCTATCCATCTGGAAG
ATCCTGCTTTTCTTCACCGTCACACTGCTCATCTACTGGGCGCAAGGCGAGGAACCCGGCAATCTGTTTG
CCATGTACGGAGATGCCTTTGGACCCCACAAGATCATAGTCTACGAACTGCCAGCGGGACTGGGCGGTGT
GCTTCCAGATACCCTGGAATCGGCCAACATTGACACCGTGGATGTGGATGCCGCCTACAATACGGTGGTG
TATGTACTGCTTCTACAGATTTTCGGCGCCTACTTGTGCTACATCTTCGGAAAGTTCGCCTGCAAGATCC
TCATCCAGGGATTCAGCTACGCGTTTCCCGTCAGTCTAACTGTTCCGCTCTCTGTTACGTTCCTGATCGC
AGCCTGTGGAATCCGGATCGACGATCCCTGCTTCTTCCATGACACCATTCCGGACTATCTGTTCTTCACG
AGCCCCTCGAACTTCCGGTTCAACAACTTTGTCACCGAGCAAATGGCGTGGGCCTGGATCCTTTGGCTCC
TCAGTCAGACCTGGATAGCACTGCACATCTGGACTCCGAAGTGCGAGCGTCTGGCCACCACCGAGAAGTT
GTTTGTCCAGCCCATGTACTCCTCTCTACTGATCGATCAGTCGATGGCCCTCAACCGAAGGCGCGATGAC
CAGGCAGATGTGAAAACAGAGGATCTCTCGGAGATCGAAAAGGAAAAGGGCGATGAGTACTACGAGACCA
TTTCTGTGCACACGGATCGCTCCTCGGCACCCAACAAGCCATCGATTAAGTCCTCCGACAACATCACACG
AATCTACTCCTGCGCGACCATGTGGCATGAGACGAAGGACGAGATGATAGAGTTCTTGAAGAGCATCATG
CGAATGGACGAGGACCAGTGTGCTCGTCGCGTGGCTCAAAAGTATCTGAGGGTTCTCGATCCGGACTATT
ATGAATTTGAGACCCACATCTTCTTCGATGACGCCTTCGAAATCTCCGATCACAGCGACGATGATATCCA
GTGCAATCGATTCGTCAAGCTCTTGATAGCCACCATGGACGAGGCTGCCTCCGAGATCCATCAGACCACG
ATCAGACTGCGTCCGCCCAAGAAGTATCCCACTCCGTACGGAGGCCGCCTGGTGTGGACCCTTCCAGGGA
AGACCAAATTCATTACGCACTTAAAGGACAAGGACCGCATTCGTCACAGGAAGCGTTGGTCTCAGGTCAT
GTACATGTATTACCTGCTGGGACATCGTCTAATGGAGCTGCCCATTTCGGTGGATCGCAAGGATGTAATG
GCGGAGAACACCTACCTTTTGACCCTGGACGGAGATATTGACTTCAACCCGAGTGCGGTGACTCTACTGG
TGGATCTGATGAAGAAGAACAAGAACCTGGGTGCTGCCTGCGGTCGCATTCATCCCATCGGATCGGGACC
CATGGTGTGGTACCAAAAATTCGAATACGCCATCGGCCATTGGCTGCAAAAGGCCACGGAGCACATGATT
GGCTGCGTGCTCTGTTCACCTGGATGCTTCTCCCTGTTCAGGGGCAAGGGCCTCATGGATGACAATGTGA
TGAGGAAATACACGACACGGTCGGATGAGGCTCGTCACTACGTGCAGTACGATCAGGGCGAGGATCGTTG
GCTGTGCACATTGCTCCTCCAGAGGGGATACCGCGTGGAGTACTCGGCTGCCAGTGATGCGTACACCCAC
TGCCCCGAGGGATTCAATGAGTTCTACAACCAGCGGCGCAGATGGGTGCCCTCGACCATAGCCAACATCA
TGGATCTTCTGGCGGATGCGAAGCGCACGATCAAGATCAATGACAACATTTCGCTTCTGTACATCTTCTA
CCAGATGATGTTGATGGGCGGCACCATCCTGGGACCCGGAACCATTTTCCTTATGTTGGTGGGTGCATTC
GTGGCAGCCTTTCGCATTGACAACTGGACCTCCTTCCACTACAACATCGTGCCGATCCTGGCCTTCATGT
TTATCTGCTTCACCTGTAAGTCGAACATCCAGTTGTTCGTGGCCCAAGTCCTTTCGACGGCATATGCCCT
GATCATGATGGCGGTGATTGTGGGTACGGCCTTGCAGTTGGGAGAGGACGGAATAGGCTCCCCTTCGGCC
ATTTTCCTGATATCCATGGTGGGCTCATTCTTCATAGCCGCATGTTTGCATCCACAAGAGTTCTGGTGCA
TTACATGCGGCCTAATCTATTTGCTGTCCATCCCGTCCATGTACCTGCTGCTCATCTTGTACTCTATCAT
CAACCTAAACGTCGTCTCCTGGGGCACCCGCGAGGTGGTGGCTAAGAAGACCAAGAAAGAACTGGAGGCG
GAGAAGAAGGCCGCCGAGGAGGCCAAAAAGAGGGTGAAGCAGAAGAGCATGCTGAGCTTCCTTCAGAGTG
GAATCGGGGACAATGGCGACGAGGAGGGCTCCGTGGAGTTCTCTCTCGCTGGACTCTTCCGCTGCATATT
CTGCACCCACGGAAAAACATCCGACGAGAAGCAGCAGCTGACCTCCATCGCCGAATCGCTGGACACGATC
AAACATCGAATGGACACCATCGAGAGTGCTGTGGATCCCCATGGTCACCATGCCTCCCGACATGGCAGGA
GGAGAACCACATCCAGTGGCTCCAAGGATCACCACCTGCTGACCTCGGTGGCGGAGAAGTCTGGCGATGA
ATCGGACGAGTCGGACTCAGACACTTCGGCGGAACCAAAGCAGGAGCGAGACTTTCTAACCAATCCCTAC
TGGATCGAGGACCCCGATGTACGCAAGGGCGAGGTCGATTTTCTCTCCAGCACCGAGATCCAGTTCTGGA
AGGATCTCATCGACCAGTATCTCTATCCCATCGACAATGATCCCGTGGAGCAGGCCCGCATAGCCAAAGA
TCTGAAGGAGCTGCGCGACTCGTCGGTGTTCGCGTTCTTCATGATCAATGCACTGTTCGTGCTGATCGTG
TTCCTGCTGCAGCTGAACAAGGACAACATCCACGTGAAGTGGCCCTTCGGAGTGCGGACGAACATCACCT
ACGACGAGTCCACCCAGGAGGTGCACATCTCCAAGGAGTACCTTCAGCTGGAGCCCATCGGATTGGTGTT
CGTATTCTTCTTTGCTCTTATTTTGATAATCCAGTTCACGGCCATGCTGTTCCATCGATTTGGAACCATT
TCGCACATCCTGGCCTCGACTGAACTCAACTTCTGCAAGAAGAAGTCTGAGGATCTGACACAGGACCAAC
TAATAGATAAGCATGCTGTGGAGATCGTCAAGAACTTGCAGAGGCTGCAGGGAATCGATGGCGACTACGA
CAATGACTCCGGTTCCGGGCCAGATCGCATAGCCAGGCGGAAGACCATTCAAAATCTGGAGAAGGCGCGA
CAGCCACGTCGCCAGATCGGCACCCTGGATGTGGCGTTCAAGAAGCGCTTCCTGAAACTCACCGCCGATG
CGGAGAACAATCCGGCCACGCCCATTCTCACCCGCCGCCTGACAATGCGGGCGGAGACCATCCGGGCACT
GGAGGTGCGTAAGAATTCGGTGATGGCCGAAAGGCGGAAGTCCGCGATGCAAACTCTGGGAGCAAAGAAC
GAGTACGGAATCACAACTGGAGCACCGATTAACAACAATGGAGCTCTGCCGAATCAGCGAAGCGGACGTG
TCTCGAATGCAGGCATCAGCATCAAGGATGTATTCAATGTGAACGGTGGTGGTGCCGAGCAGATTTACGG
CTCGAATGGGGGCGGCACTATCAACCAGGGTTACGAGCATGTGATCGACGAGGACGGCGACGGCAACTCC
CTGCGGCTGACCACCAGGAATCCCCATCCCCACCCGCACCACCAGGTCTCCTGGGGCCAGAACACCAACG
GCGGCGGCGGTAATGGCACAGGTCGCCTGATGGTGAGCAAGGGCGAGGAGGATAACATGGCCTCTCTCCC
AGCGACACATGAGTTACACATCTTTGGCTCCATCAACGGTGTGGACTTTGACATGGTGGGTCAGGGCACC
GGCAATCCAAATGATGGTTATGAGGAGTTAAACCTGAAGTCCACCAAGGGTGACCTCCAGTTCTCCCCCT
GGATTCTGGTCCCTCATATCGGGTATGGCTTCCATCAGTACCTGCCCTACCCTGACGGGATGTCGCCTTT
CCAGGCCGCCATGGTAGATGGCTCCGGATACCAAGTCCATCGCACAATGCAGTTTGAAGATGGTGCCTCC
CTTACTGTTAACTACCGCTACACCTACGAGGGAAGCCACATCAAAGGAGAGGCCCAGGTGAAGGGGACTG
GTTTCCCTGCTGACGGTCCTGTGATGACCAACTCGCTGACCGCTGCGGACTGGTGCAGGTCGAAGAAGAC
TTACCCCAACGACAAAACCATCATCAGTACCTTTAAGTGGAGTTACACCACTGGAAATGGCAAGCGCTAC
CGGAGCACTGCGCGGACCACCTACACCTTTGCCAAGCCAATGGCGGCTAACTATCTGAAGAACCAGCCGA
TGTACGTGTTCCGTAAGACGGAGCTCAAGCACTCCAAGACCGAGCTCAACTTCAAGGAGTGGCAAAAGGC
CTTTACCGATGTGATGGGCATGGACGAGCTGTACAAGTAATAGTCTAGAGGATCTTTGTGAAGGAACCTT
ACTTCTGTGGTGTGACATAATTGGACAAACTACCTACAGAGATTTAAAGCTCTAAGGTAAATATAAAATT
TTTAAGTGTATAATGTGTTAAACTACTGATTCTAATTGTTTGTGTATTTTAGATTCCAACCTATGGAACT
GATGAATGGGAGCAGTGGTGGAATGCCTTTAATGAGGAAAACCTGTTTTGCTCAGAAGAAATGCCATCTA
GTGATGATGAGGCTACTGCTGACTCTCAACATTCTACTCCTCCAAAAAAGAAGAGAAAGGTAGAAGACCC
CAAGGACTTTCCTTCAGAATTGCTAAGTTTTTTGAGTCATGCTGTGTTTAGTAATAGAACTCTTGCTTGC
TTTGCTATTTACACCACAAAGGAAAAAGCTGCACTGCTATACAAGAAAATTATGGAAAAATATTTGATGT
ATAGTGCCTTGACTAGAGATCATAATCAGCCATACCACATTTGTAGAGGTTTTACTTGCTTTAAAAAACC
TCCCACACCTCCCCCTGAACCTGAAACATAAAATGAATGCAATTGTTGTTGTTAACTTGTTTATTGCAGC
TTATAATGGTTACAAATAAAGCAATAGCATCACAAATTTCACAAATAAAGCATTTTTTTCACTGCATTCT
AGTTGTGGTTTGTCCAAACTCATCAATGTATCTTATCATGTCTGGATCCACTAGTGTCGACGATGTAGGT
CACGGTCTCGAAGCCGCGGTGCGGGTGCCAGGGCGTGCCCTTGGGCTCCCCGGGCGCGTACTCCACCTCA
CCCATCTGGTCCATCATGATGAACGGGTCGAGGTGGCGGTAGTTGATCCCGGCGAACGCGCGGCGCACCG
GGAAGCCCTCGCCCTCGAAACCGCTGGGCGCGGTGGTCACGGTGAGCACGGGACGTGCGACGGCGTCGGC
GGGTGCGGATACGCGGGGCAGCGTCAGCGGGTTCTCGACGGTCACGGCGGGCATGTCGACACTAGTTCTA
GCCAGCTTTTGTTCCCTTTAGTGAGGGTTAATTTCGAGCTTGGCGTAATCATGGTCATAGCTGTTTCCTG
TGTGAAATTGTTATCCGCTCACAATTCCACACAACATACGAGCCGGAAGCATAAAGTGTAAAGCCTGGGG
TGCCTAATGAGTGAGCTAACTCACATTAATTGCGTTGCGCTCACTGCCCGCTTTCCAGTCGGGAAACCTG
TCGTGCCAGCTGCATTAATGAATCGGCCAACGCGCGGGGAGAGGCGGTTTGCGTATTGGGCGCTCTTCCG
CTTCCTCGCTCACTGACTCGCTGCGCTCGGTCGTTCGGCTGCGGCGAGCGGTATCAGCTCACTCAAAGGC
GGTAATACGGTTATCCACAGAATCAGGGGATAACGCAGGAAAGAACATGTGAGCAAAAGGCCAGCAAAAG
GCCAGGAACCGTAAAAAGGCCGCGTTGCTGGCGTTTTTCCATAGGCTCCGCCCCCCTGACGAGCATCACA
AAAATCGACGCTCAAGTCAGAGGTGGCGAAACCCGACAGGACTATAAAGATACCAGGCGTTTCCCCCTGG
AAGCTCCCTCGTGCGCTCTCCTGTTCCGACCCTGCCGCTTACCGGATACCTGTCCGCCTTTCTCCCTTCG
GGAAGCGTGGCGCTTTCTCATAGCTCACGCTGTAGGTATCTCAGTTCGGTGTAGGTCGTTCGCTCCAAGC
TGGGCTGTGTGCACGAACCCCCCGTTCAGCCCGACCGCTGCGCCTTATCCGGTAACTATCGTCTTGAGTC
CAACCCGGTAAGACACGACTTATCGCCACTGGCAGCAGCCACTGGTAACAGGATTAGCAGAGCGAGGTAT
GTAGGCGGTGCTACAGAGTTCTTGAAGTGGTGGCCTAACTACGGCTACACTAGAAGAACAGTATTTGGTA
TCTGCGCTCTGCTGAAGCCAGTTACCTTCGGAAAAAGAGTTGGTAGCTCTTGATCCGGCAAACAAACCAC
CGCTGGTAGCGGTGGTTTTTTTGTTTGCAAGCAGCAGATTACGCGCAGAAAAAAAGGATCTCAAGAAGAT
CCTTTGATCTTTTCTACGGGGTCTGACGCTCAGTGGAACGAAAACTCACGTTAAGGGATTTTGGTCATGA
GATTATCAAAAAGGATCTTCACCTAGATCCTTTTAAATTAAAAATGAAGTTTTAAATCAATCTAAAGTAT
ATATGAGTAAACTTGGTCTGACAGTTACCAATGCTTAATCAGTGAGGCACCTATCTCAGCGATCTGTCTA
TTTCGTTCATCCATAGTTGCCTGACTCCCCGTCGTGTAGATAACTACGATACGGGAGGGCTTACCATCTG
GCCCCAGTGCTGCAATGATACCGCGAGACCCACGCTCACCGGCTCCAGATTTATCAGCAATAAACCAGCC
AGCCGGAAGGGCCGAGCGCAGAAGTGGTCCTGCAACTTTATCCGCCTCCATCCAGTCTATTAATTGTTGC
CGGGAAGCTAGAGTAAGTAGTTCGCCAGTTAATAGTTTGCGCAACGTTGTTGCCATTGCTACAGGCATCG
TGGTGTCACGCTCGTCGTTTGGTATGGCTTCATTCAGCTCCGGTTCCCAACGATCAAGGCGAGTTACATG
ATCCCCCATGTTGTGCAAAAAAGCGGTTAGCTCCTTCGGTCCTCCGATCGTTGTCAGAAGTAAGTTGGCC
GCAGTGTTATCACTCATGGTTATGGCAGCACTGCATAATTCTCTTACTGTCATGCCATCCGTAAGATGCT
TTTCTGTGACTGGTGAGTACTCAACCAAGTCATTCTGAGAATAGTGTATGCGGCGACCGAGTTGCTCTTG
CCCGGCGTCAATACGGGATAATACCGCGCCACATAGCAGAACTTTAAAAGTGCTCATCATTGGAAAACGT
TCTTCGGGGCGAAAACTCTCAAGGATCTTACCGCTGTTGAGATCCAGTTCGATGTAACCCACTCGTGCAC
CCAACTGATCTTCAGCATCTTTTACTTTCACCAGCGTTTCTGGGTGAGCAAAAACAGGAAGGCAAAATGC
CGCAAAAAAGGGAATAAGGGCGACACGGAAATGTTGAATACTCATACTCTTCCTTTTTCAATATTATTGA
AGCATTTATCAGGGTTATTGTCTCATGAGCGGATACATATTTGAATGTATTTAGAAAAATAAACAAATAG
GGGTTCCGCGCACATTTCCCCGAAAAGTGCCACCTAAATTGTAAGCGTTAATATTTTGTTAAAATTCGCG
TTAAATTTTTGTTAAATCAGCTCATTTTTTAACCAATAGGCCGAAATCGGCAAAATCCCTTATAAATCAA
AAGAATAGACCGAGATAGGGT
[37 nt withheld, positions 9402-9438]
AAAGAACGTGGACTCCAACGTCAAAGG
[49 nt withheld, positions 9466-9514]
T
[91 nt withheld, positions 9516-9606]
G
[124 nt withheld, positions 9608-9731]
CCCATTCGCCATTCAGGCTGCGCAACTGTTGGGAAGGGCGATCGGTGCGGGCCTCTTCGCTATTACGCCA
GCTGGCGAAAGGGGGATGTGCTGCAAGGCGATTAAGTTGGGTAACGCCAGGGTTTTCCCAGTCACGACGT
TGTAAAACGACGGCCAGTGAATTGTAATACGACTCACTATAGGGCGAATTGGGTACGTACCGGGCCCCTA
GTATGTATGTAAGTTAATAAAACCCATTTTTGCGGAAAGTAGATAAAAAAAACATTTTTTTTTTTTACTG
CACTGGATATCATTGAACTTATCTGATCAGTTTTAAATTTACTTCGATCCAAGGGTATTTGATGTACCAG
GTTCTTTCGATTACCTCTCACTCAAAATGACATTCCACTCAAAGTCAGCGCTGTTTGCCTCCTTCTCTGT
CCACAGAAATATCGCCGTCTCTTTCGCCGCTGCGTCCGCTATCTCTTTCGCCACCGTTTGTAGCGTTACG
TAGCGTCAATGTCCGCCTTCAGTTGCATTTTGTCAGCGGTTTCGTGACGAAGCTCCAAGCGGTTTACGCC
ATCAATTAAACACAAAGTGCTGTGCCAAAACTCCTCTCGCTTCTTATTTTTGTTTGTTTTTTGAGTGATT
GGGGTGGTGATTGGTTTTGGGTGGGTAAGCAGGGGAAAGTGTGAAAAATCCCGGCAATGGGCCAAGAGGA
TCAGGAGCTATTAATTCGCGGAGGCAGCAAACACCCATCTGCCGAGCATCTGAACAATGTGAGTAGTACA
TGTGCATACATCTTAAGTTCACTTGATCTATAGGAACTGCGATTGCAACATCAAATTGTCTGCGGCGTGA
GAACTGCGACCCACAAAAATCCCAAACCGCAATTGCACAAACAAATAGTGACACGAAACAGATTATTCTG
GTAGCTGTTCTCGCTATATAAGACAATTTTTGAGATCATATCATGATCAAGACATCTAAAGGCATTCATT
TTCGACTATATTCTTTTTTACAAAAAATATAACAACCAGATATTTTAAGCTGATCCTAGATGCACAAAAA
ATAAATAAAAGTATAAACCTACTTCGTAGGATACTTCGGGGTACTTTTTGTTCGGGGTTAGATGAGCATA
ACGCTTGTAGTTGATATTTGAGATCCCCTATCATTGCAGGGTGACAGCGGAGCGGCTTCGCAGAGCTGCA
TTAACCAGGGCTTCGGGCAGGCCAAAAACTACGGCACGCTCCGGCCACCCAGTCCGCCGGAGGACTCCGG
TTCAGGGAGCGGCCAACTAGCCGAGAACCTCACCTATGCCTGGCACAATATGGACATCTTTGGGGCGGTC
AATCAGCCGGGCTCCGGATGGCGGCAGCTGGTCAACCGGACACGCGGACTATTCTGCAACGAGCGACACA
TACCGGCGCCCAGGAAACATTTGCTCAAGAACGGTGAGTTTCTATTCGCAGTCGGCTGATCTGTGTGAAA
TCTTAATAAAGGGTCCAATTACCAATTTGAAACTCAGTTTGCGGCGTGGCCTATCCGGGCGAACTTTTGG
CCGTGATGGGCAGTTCCGGTGCCGGAAAGACGACCCTGCTGAATGCCCTTGCCTTTCGATCGCCGCAGGG
CATCCAAGTATCGCCATCCGGGATGCGACTGCTCAATGGCCAACCTGTGGACGCCAAGGAGATGCAGGCC
AGGTGCGCCTATGTCCAGCAGGATGACCTCTTTATCGGCTCCCTAACGGCCAGGGAACACCTGATTTTCC
AAGCCATGGTGCGGATGCCACGACATCTGACCTATCGGCAGCGAGTGGCCCGCGTGGATCAGGTGATCCA
GGAGCTTTCGCTCAGCAAATGTCAGCACACGATCATCGGTGTGCCCGGCAGGGTGAAAGGTCTGTCCGGC
GGAGAAAGGAAGCGTCTGGCATTCGCCTCCGAGGCTCTAACCGATCCGCCGCTTCTGATCTGCGATGAGC
CCACCTCCGGACTGGACTCCTTTACCGCCCACAGCGTCGTCCAGGTGCTGAAGAAGCTGTCGCAGAAGGG
CAAGACCGTCATCCTGACCATTCATCAGCCGTCTTCCGAGCTGTTTGAGCTCTTTGACAAGATCCTTCTG
ATGGCCGAGGGCAGGGTAGCTTTCTTGGGCACTCCCAGCGAAGCCGTCGACTTCTTTTCCTAGTGAGTTC
GATGTGTTTATTAAGGGTATCTAGTATTACATAACATCTCAACTCCTATCCAGCGTGGGTGCCCAGTGTC
CTACCAACTACAATCCGGCGGACTTTTACGTACAGGTGTTGGCCGTTGTGCCCGGACGGGAGATCGAGTC
CCGTGATCGGATCGCCAAGATATGCGACAATTTTGCCATTAGCAAAGTAGCCCGGGATATGGAGCAGTTG
TTGGCCACCAAAAATCTGGAGAAGCCACTGGAGCAGCCGGAGAATGGGTACACCTACAAGGCCACCTGGT
TCATGCAGTTCCGGGCGGTCCTGTGGCGATCCTGGCTGTCGGTGCTCAAGGAACCACTCCTCGTAAAAGT
GCGACTTATTCAGACAACGGTGAGTGGTTCCAGTGGAAACAAATGATATAACGCTTACAATTCTTGGAAA
CAAATTCGCTAGATTTTAGATAGAATTGCCTGATTCCACACCCTTCTTAGTTTTTTTCAATGAGATGTAT
AGTTTATAGTTTTGCAGAAGATAAATAAATTTCATTTAACTCGCGAATATTAATGAGATGCGAGTAACAT
TTTAATTTGCAGATGGTTGCCATCTTGATTGGCCTCATCTTTTTGGGCCAACAACTCACGCAAGTGGGTG
TGATGAATATCAACGGAGCCATCTTCCTCTTCCTGACCAACATGACCTTTCAAAACGTCTTTGCCACGAT
AAATGTAAGTCATGTTTAGAATACATTTGCATTTCAATAATTTACTAACTTTCTAATGAATCGATTCGAT
TTAGGTGTTCACCTCAGAGCTGCCAGTTTTTATGAGGGAGGCCCGAAGTCGACTTTATCGCTGTGACACA
TACTTTCTGGGCAAAACGATTGCCGAATTGCCGCTTTTTCTCACAGTGCCACTGGTCTTCACGGCGATTG
CCTATCCGATGATCGGACTGCGGGCCGGAGTGCTGCACTTCTTCAACTGCCTGGCGCTGGTCACTCTGGT
GGCCAATGTGTCAACGTCCTTCGGATATCTAATATCCTGCGCCAGCTCCTCGACCTCGATGGCGCTGTCT
GTGGGTCCGCCGGTTATCATACCATTCCTGCTCTTTGGCGGCTTCTTCTTGAACTCGGGCTCGGTGCCAG
TATACCTCAAATGGTTGTCGTACCTCTCATGGTTCCGTTACGCCAACGAGGGTCTGCTGATTAACCAATG
GGCGGACGTGGAGCCGGGCGAAATTAGCTGCACATCGTCGAACACCACGTGCCCCAGTTCGGGCAAGGTC
ATCCTGGAGACGCTTAACTTCTCCGCCGCCGATCTGCCGCTGGACTACGTGGGTCTGGCCATTCTCATCG
TGAGCTTCCGGGTGCTCGCATATCTGGCTCTAAGACTTCGGGCCCGACGCAAGGAGTAGCCGACATATAT
CCGAAATAACTGCTTGTTTTTTTTTTTTACCATTATTACCATCGTGTTTACTGTTTATTGCCCCCTCAAA
AAGCTAATGTAATTATATTTGTGCCAATAAAAACAAGATATGACCTATAGAATACAAGTATTTCCCCTTC
GAACATCCCCACAAGTAGACTTTGGATTTGTCTTCTAACCAAAAGACTTACACACCTGCATACCTTACAT
CAAAAACTCGTTTATCGCTACATAAAACACCGGGATATATTTTTTATATACATACTTTTCAAATCGCGCG
CCCTCTTCATAATTCACCTCCACCACACCACGTTTCGTAGTTGCTCTTTCGCTGTCTCCCACCCGCTCTC
CGCAACACATTCACCTTTTGTTCGACGACCTTGGAGCGACTGTCGTTAGTTCCGCGCGATTCGGTTCGCT
CAAATGGTTCCGAGTGGTTCATTTCGTCTCAATAGAAATTAGTAATAAATATTTGTATGTACAATTTATT
TGCTCCAATATATTTGTATATATTTCCCTCACAGCTATATTTATTCTAATTTAATATTATGACTTTTTAA
GGTAATTTTTTGTGACCTGTTCGGAGTGATTAGCGTTACAATTTGAACTGAAAGTGACATCCAGTGTTTG
TTCCTTGTGTAGATGCATCTCAAAAAAATGGTGGGCATAATAGTGTTGTTTATATATATCAAAAATAACA
ACTATAATAATAAGAATACATTTA
